Addgene plasmid #67494: pSUPER-ARF1b
Purpose: Expression of shRNA targeting human ARF1b
Depositing lab: Richard Kahn. Depositing organization: Emory University. Publication: Isoform-selective effects of the depletion of ADP-ribosylation factors 1-5 on membrane traffic. Volpicelli-Daley LA, Li Y, Zhang CJ, Kahn RA. Mol Biol Cell. 2005 Oct;16(10):4495-508. Epub 2005 Jul 19. 10.1091/mbc.e04-12-1042 PubMed 16030262.
Backbone
  Vector backbone: pSUPER
  Vector type: Mammalian Expression, RNAi
Growth in bacteria
  Bacterial resistance: Ampicillin, 100 μg/mL
  Growth temperature: 37°C
  Growth strain: DH5alpha
  Copy number: High Copy
Gene/Insert
  Gene/Insert name: HsARF1 shRNA (alt name: pSUPER-ARF1b)
  gRNA/shRNA sequence: TGACAGAGAGCGTGTGAAC
  Species: H. sapiens (human)
  Entrez Gene: ARF1 (a.k.a. PVNH8)
  Promoter: H1
  Cloning method: Restriction Enzyme; 5′ cloning site BglII (unknown if destroyed); 3′ cloning site HindIII (unknown if destroyed)
  Sequencing primers: 5′ M13-Fwd; 3′ M13-Rev
Terms and licenses: Academic/Nonprofit Terms; Industry Terms: Not Available to Industry
How to cite: pSUPER-ARF1b was a gift from Richard Kahn (Addgene plasmid # 67494 ; http://n2t.net/addgene:67494 ; RRID:Addgene_67494)
