[The description below was written by a language model from this plasmid's Addgene catalogue record.]
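Description:
pSUPER-ARF1b is a mammalian RNA interference plasmid built on the pSUPER backbone and designed to express a short hairpin RNA against human ARF1 (ADP-ribosylation factor 1), a small GTPase involved in membrane traffic. It is propagated in E. coli as a high-copy plasmid under ampicillin selection. The record lists no mammalian selection marker or reporter, and no feature table was provided, so other backbone elements cannot be confirmed here.

The payload is a hairpin-encoding oligonucleotide insert cloned by restriction digestion between the BglII and HindIII sites, placing it directly downstream of the H1 promoter; whether these sites survive cloning is not recorded. H1 is an RNA polymerase III promoter well suited to producing short, defined transcripts. In the pSUPER design, the transcript folds back on itself to form a stem-loop that cellular machinery processes into a siRNA-like duplex, which then directs degradation of the matching mRNA. The target is a 19-nucleotide stretch of the human ARF1 message. The "b" in the name probably marks this as one of several ARF1-directed hairpins rather than a distinct gene, although the record does not explain the suffix. M13 forward and reverse primer sites flank the cassette for sequence verification.

The plasmid is introduced into human cells to knock down ARF1. According to the associated publication title, it was used in work that depleted individual ARF family members (ARF1 through ARF5) to compare their isoform-selective contributions to membrane traffic.
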