>Addgene plasmid #67494 | pSUPER-ARF1b | addgene partial sequence | sequence record 117955 | H1 5'-tcgctatgtgttctgggaaa-3'
GATTTGGGAATCTTATAAGTTCTGTATGAGACCACAGATCCCCTGACAGAGAGCGTGTGAACTTCAAGAG
AGTTCACACGCTCTCTGTCATTTTTGGAAAAGCTTATCGATACCGTCGACCTCGAGGGGGGGCCCGGTAC
CAGCTTTTGTTCCCTTTAGTGAGGGTTAATTTCGAGCTTGGCGTAATCATGGTCATAGCTGTTTCCTGTG
TGAAATTGTTATCCGCTCACAATTCCACACAACATACGAGCCGGAAGCATAAAGTGTAAAGCCTGGGGTG
CCTAATGAGTGAGCTAACTCACATTAATTGCGTTGCGCTCACTGCCCGCTTTCCAGTCGGGAAACCTGTC
GTGCCAGCTGCATTAATGAATCGGCCAACGCGCGGGGAGAGGCGGTTTGCGTATTGGGCGCTCTTCCGCT
TCCTCGCTCACTGACTCGCTGCGCTCGGTCGTTCGGCTGCGGCGAGCGGTATCAGCTCACTCAAAGGCGG
TAATACGGTTATCCACAGAATCAGGAGATAACGCAGGAAAGAACATGTGAGCAAAAGGCCAGCAAAAGGC
CAGGAACCGTAAAAAGGCCGCGTTGC
